Addgene plasmid #238314: pFastBac1-ScVip1-536-1107-delta848-918-R547A-H548A-R551A
Purpose: ScVip1-536-1107-delta848-918-R547A-H548A-R551A protein expression in insect cells
Depositing lab: Michael Hothorn. Depositing organization: University of Geneva. Publication: A small signaling domain controls PPIP5K phosphatase activity in phosphate homeostasis. Raia P, Lee K, Bartsch SM, Rico-Resendiz F, Portugal-Calisto D, Vadas O, Panse VG, Fiedler D, Hothorn M. Nat Commun. 2025 Feb 19;16(1):1753. doi: 10.1038/s41467-025-56937-0. PubMed 39966396.
Backbone
  Vector backbone: pFastBac1
  Vector type: Insect Expression
Growth in bacteria
  Bacterial resistance: Gentamicin, 10 μg/mL
  Growth temperature: 37°C
  Growth strain: DH5alpha
  Copy number: High Copy
Gene/Insert
  Gene/Insert name: VIP1 (alt name: PPIP5K)
  Species: S. cerevisiae (budding yeast)
  Insert size (bp): 1515
  Mutation: ScVip1-536-1107-delta848-918-R547A-H548A-R551A
  Entrez Gene: VIP1 (a.k.a. YLR410W)
  Tag / fusion protein: His10-Tag, Twin-Strep-tag, TEV (N terminal on backbone)
  Cloning method: Gibson Cloning
Terms and licenses: Academic/Nonprofit Terms; Industry Terms: Not Available to Industry
How to cite: pFastBac1-ScVip1-536-1107-delta848-918-R547A-H548A-R551A was a gift from Michael Hothorn (Addgene plasmid # 238314 ; http://n2t.net/addgene:238314 ; RRID:Addgene_238314)
