[The description below was written by a language model from this plasmid's Addgene catalogue record and pLannotate feature annotations shown in this document.]
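Description:
pFastBac1-ScVip1-536-1107-delta848-918-R547A-H548A-R551A is a baculovirus donor (transfer) plasmid built on the pFastBac1 backbone for producing a fragment of the budding yeast inositol pyrophosphate enzyme Vip1 (PPIP5K, YLR410W) in insect cells. In E. coli it replicates from a high-copy ColE1/pUC-type origin and also carries an f1 phage origin. The catalogue lists gentamicin as the selection, and the sequence annotation shows both a gentamicin acetyltransferase gene driven by the class 1 integron Pc promoter and an ampicillin resistance (β-lactamase) cassette on the backbone.

The expression cassette sits between the Tn7R and Tn7L ends of a mini-Tn7 element, together with the gentamicin marker. This arrangement allows the cassette to be moved by Tn7 site-specific transposition into a baculovirus shuttle genome (bacmid), from which recombinant virus is generated. Within the element, the Autographa californica polyhedrin promoter, a strong very late baculoviral promoter, drives the open reading frame, and an SV40 polyadenylation signal terminates the transcript. The coding region begins with a backbone-encoded N-terminal His10 tag, Twin-Strep-tag and TEV protease cleavage site, allowing affinity purification and subsequent tag removal. The annotation software detects only a short tag-like fragment in this region.

The roughly 1.5 kb insert, introduced by Gibson cloning, encodes Vip1 residues 536–1107 with an internal deletion of residues 848–918 and three alanine substitutions (R547A, H548A, R551A). The record does not state the functional consequence of these mutations. The associated publication concerns control of PPIP5K phosphatase activity in phosphate homeostasis, and the stated purpose is recombinant expression of this variant in insect cells.
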