Features (pLannotate 1.2.2; 16 found; start..end, strand, type, name):
      1..589     +  rep_origin     ori: high-copy-number ColE1/pMB1/pBR322/pUC origin of replication
    775..826     -  misc_feature   bom (fragment): basis of mobility region from pBR322
    894..1118    -  mobile_element Tn7R: mini-Tn7 element (right end of the Tn7 transposon) Tn7
   1185..1718    -  CDS            GmR: gentamycin acetyltransferase; aacC1; confers resistance to gentamycin
   1907..1935    -  promoter       Pc promoter: intI1 (promoter lies within the coding sequence); class 1 integron promoter
   1913..2260    -  CDS            YPR2_ECOLX (fragment): Protein predicted: Swiss-Prot protein existence level 4. From Escherichia coli.
   2287..2378    +  promoter       polyhedrin promoter: polh from Autographa californica; promoter for the baculovirus polyhedrin gene
   2426..2443    +  CDS            capTEV™ (fragment): composite tag for in vivo biotinylation, TEV protease cleavage, and 6xHis tagging
   2589..4127    +  CDS            VIP1 (fragment): VIP1_YEAST - Experimental evidence at protein level: Swiss-Prot protein existence level 1. Bifunctional inositol kinase that acts in concert with the IP6K kinases to synthesize the diphosphate group-containing inositol pyrophosphates diphosphoinositol pentakisphosphate, PP-InsP5, and bis- diphosphoinositol tetrakisphosphate, (PP)2-InsP4 (PubMed:17412958). Phosphorylates inositol hexakisphosphate (InsP6) at positions 1 or 3 to produce PP-InsP5 which is in turn phosphorylated by IP6Ks to produce (PP)2-InsP4. Alternatively, phosphorylates at position 1 or 3 PP-InsP5, produced by IP6Ks from InsP6,
   4178..4261    +  CDS            large T antigen (fragment): large T antigen from SV40 (simian virus 40)
   4284..4418    +  polyA_signal   SV40 poly(A) signal: SV40 polyadenylation signal
   4447..4612    -  mobile_element Tn7L: mini-Tn7 element (left end of the Tn7 transposon) Tn7
   4775..4791    +  CDS            lacZα (fragment): LacZα fragment of β-galactosidase; lacZ fragment
   4796..5250    +  rep_origin     f1 ori (sequence partly withheld): f1 bacteriophage origin of replication; arrow indicates direction of (+) strand synthesis
   5276..5380    +  promoter       AmpR promoter: bla
   5381..6241    +  CDS            AmpR: β-lactamase; bla; confers resistance to ampicillin, carbenicillin, and related antibiotics
>Addgene plasmid #238314 | pFastBac1-ScVip1-536-1107-delta848-918-R547A-H548A-R551A | addgene full sequence | sequence record 478355 | Addgene NGS Result
TTGAGATCCTTTTTTTCTGCGCGTAATCTGCTGCTTGCAAACAAAAAAACCACCGCTACCAGCGGTGGTT
TGTTTGCCGGATCAAGAGCTACCAACTCTTTTTCCGAAGGTAACTGGCTTCAGCAGAGCGCAGATACCAA
ATACTGTTCTTCTAGTGTAGCCGTAGTTAGGCCACCACTTCAAGAACTCTGTAGCACCGCCTACATACCT
CGCTCTGCTAATCCTGTTACCAGTGGCTGCTGCCAGTGGCGATAAGTCGTGTCTTACCGGGTTGGACTCA
AGACGATAGTTACCGGATAAGGCGCAGCGGTCGGGCTGAACGGGGGGTTCGTGCACACAGCCCAGCTTGG
AGCGAACGACCTACACCGAACTGAGATACCTACAGCGTGAGCTATGAGAAAGCGCCACGCTTCCCGAAGG
GAGAAAGGCGGACAGGTATCCGGTAAGCGGCAGGGTCGGAACAGGAGAGCGCACGAGGGAGCTTCCAGGG
GGAAACGCCTGGTATCTTTATAGTCCTGTCGGGTTTCGCCACCTCTGACTTGAGCGTCGATTTTTGTGAT
GCTCGTCAGGGGGGCGGAGCCTATGGAAAAACGCCAGCAACGCGGCCTTTTTACGGTTCCTGGCCTTTTG
CTGGCCTTTTGCTCACATGTTCTTTCCTGCGTTATCCCCTGATTCTGTGGATAACCGTATTACCGCCTTT
GAGTGAGCTGATACCGCTCGCCGCAGCCGAACGACCGAGCGCAGCGAGTCAGTGAGCGAGGAAGCGGAAG
AGCGCCTGATGCGGTATTTTCTCCTTACGCATCTGTGCGGTATTTCACACCGCATAGACCAGCCGCGTAA
CCTGGCAAAATCGGTTACGGTTGAGTAATAAATGGATGCCCTGCGTAAGCGGGTGTGGGCGGACAATAAA
GTCTTAAACTGAACAAAATAGATCTAAACTATGACAATAAAGTCTTAAACTAGACAGAATAGTTGTAAAC
TGAAATCAGTCCAGTTATGCTGTGAAAAAGCATACTGGACTTTTGTTATGGCTAAAGCAAACTCTTCATT
TTCTGAAGTGCAAATTGCCCGTCGTATTAAAGAGGGGCGTGGCCAAGGGCATGGTAAAGACTATATTCGC
GGCGTTGTGACAATTTACCGAACAACTCCGCGGCCGGGAAGCCGATCTCGGCTTGAACGAATTGTTAGGT
GGCGGTACTTGGGTCGATATCAAAGTGCATCACTTCTTCCCGTATGCCCAACTTTGTATAGAGAGCCACT
GCGGGATCGTCACCGTAATCTGCTTGCACGTAGATCACATAAGCACCAAGCGCGTTGGCCTCATGCTTGA
GGAGATTGATGAGCGCGGTGGCAATGCCCTGCCTCCGGTGCTCGCCGGAGACTGCGAGATCATAGATATA
GATCTCACTACGCGGCTGCTCAAACTTGGGCAGAACGTAAGCCGCGAGAGCGCCAACAACCGCTTCTTGG
TCGAAGGCAGCAAGCGCGATGAATGTCTTACTACGGAGCAAGTTCCCGAGGTAATCGGAGTCCGGCTGAT
GTTGGGAGTAGGTGGCTACGTCTCCGAACTCACGACCGAAAAGATCAAGAGCAGCCCGCATGGATTTGAC
TTGGTCAGGGCCGAGCCTACATGTGCGAATGATGCCCATACTTGAGCCACCTAACTTTGTTTTAGGGCGA
CTGCCCTGCTGCGTAACATCGTTGCTGCTGCGTAACATCGTTGCTGCTCCATAACATCAAACATCGACCC
ACGGCGTAACGCGCTTGCTGCTTGGATGCCCGAGGCATAGACTGTACAAAAAAACAGTCATAACAAGCCA
TGAAAACCGCCACTGCGCCGTTACCACCGCTGCGTTCGGTCAAGGTTCTGGACCAGTTGCGTGAGCGCAT
ACGCTACTTGCATTACAGTTTACGAACCGAACAGGCTTATGTCAACTGGGTTCGTGCCTTCATCCGTTTC
CACGGTGTGCGTCACCCGGCAACCTTGGGCAGCAGCGAAGTCGAGGCATTTCTGTCCTGGCTGGCGAACG
AGCGCAAGGTTTCGGTCTCCACGCATCGTCAGGCATTGGCGGCCTTGCTGTTCTTCTACGGCAAGGTGCT
GTGCACGGATCTGCCCTGGCTTCAGGAGATCGGAAGACCTCGGCCGTCGCGGCGCTTGCCGGTGGTGCTG
ACCCCGGATGAAGTGGTTCGCATCCTCGGTTTTCTGGAAGGCGAGCATCGTTTGTTCGCCCAGGACTCTA
GCTATAGTTCTAGTGGTTGGCTACGTATACTCCGGAATATTAATAGATCATGGAGATAATTAAAATGATA
ACCATCTCGCAAATAAATAAGTATTTTACTGTTTTCGTAACAGTTTTGTAATAAAAAAACCTATAAATAT
TCCGGATTATTCATACCGTCCCACCATCGGGCGCGGATCCATGAAGCATCATCATCATCATCACCATCAC
CACCACGGTGCTAGCTGGTCCCACCCCCAGTTCGAGAAGGGTGGTGGTTCCGGTGGCGGATCCGGTGGTT
CTGCTTGGAGCCACCCTCAATTCGAAAAGGGCTCCGGTTCCGGCGAGAACCTGTACTTCCAAGGTGCCAA
ATGGGTGTTCAAGGGCCTCGCCATCATCATCGCTGCCGCTGACGCTACTCCTAAGCAAAAGTTCAAGCAC
TCCTTCACTAGCCCCATCTTCATCTCCCTGCTGAAGGGTCACAAAGAGGAAGTCGTCATCCGTAACGTGA
ACGATCTGAAGATCGTGCTGCAGGCTCTGCGTATCGCTCTGGACGAGAAGGCTGGCAACCCCGCTAAGAT
CAAGGTGCTGGCTAACGCTCTCGAGAAGAAGCTGAACTTCCCCGGCACCAAGATCCAGCTGAAGCCAGTG
CTGAACAAAGAGAACGAGGTCGAGAAGGTGCAGTTCATCCTGAAGTGGGGTGGCGAGCCTACTCACTCCG
CTAAGTACCAGGCTACCGAGCTGGGAGAGCAGATGCGTCAAGACTTCGACCTGTTGAACAAGTCCATCCT
GCAGAATATCAAGATCTTCAGCTCCTCCGAGCGTCGTGTGCTGCACACTGCTCAGTACTGGACCCGTGCT
CTGTTCGGTGCTGACGAGCTGGGTTCCGACGAGATCTCTATCCGCAAGGACCTGCTGGACGACTCCAACG
CTGCTAAGGACCTCATGGACAAAGTCAAGAAGAAGTTGAAGCCCCTGCTGCGCGAGGGCAAAGAGGCTCC
TCCTCAATTCGCTTGGCCCTCCAAGATGCCCGAGCCTTACCTGGTCATCAAGCGTGTGGTCGAGCTGATG
AACTACCACAAGAAAATCATGGATAACAACTTCGCCAAGAAAGACGTGAACTCCATGCAGACCCGTTGGT
GCACCTCTGAGGACCCCAGCCTGTTCAAAGAGCGTTGGGACAAGCTTTTCAAAGAGTTCAACAACGCCGA
GAAGGTCGACCCTTCCAAGATCTCCGAGCTGTACGACACCATGAAGTACGACGCTCTGCACAACCGTCAG
TTCTTGGAGAACATCTTCGACCCCGGCTCCTCTGGTCAGTTCGACGAGCCCCGTTTCATGCAGCTGCGCG
AACTGTACAAGCTGGCTAAGGTCCTGTTCGACTTCATCTGCCCCAAAGAGTACGGTATCTCCGACGCTGA
GAAGCTGGACATCGGCCTGCTGACTTCTCTGCCTCTGGCTAAGCAGATCCTGAACGACATCGGCGACATG
AAGAACCGCGAGACTCCCGCTTGTGTGGCTTACTTCACCAAAGAGTCCCACATCTACACCCTGCTCAACA
TCATCTACGAAAGCGGTATCCCCATGAGGATCGCTCGCAACGCTCTGCCCGAACTGGACTACTTGTCCCA
GATCACCTTCGAGTTGTACGAGTCCACCGACGCTTCCGGCCAGAAGTCCCACTCTATCCGTCTGAAGATG
TCTCCCGGTTGCCACACTCAGGACCCTCTGGACGTGCAATTGGACGACCGTCACTACATCTCTTGCATCC
CTAAGATCTCCCTGACCAAGCACCTCGACATGGACTACGTGCAGCAGAAGCTGCGTAACAAGTTCACCCG
TGTGATCATGCCTCCAAAGTTCACTCCCGTGAACATCACCTCATAAGCGGCCGCTTTCGAATCTAGAGCC
TGCAGTCTCGAGGCATGCGGTACCAAGCTTGTCGAGAAGTACTAGAGGATCATAATCAGCCATACCACAT
TTGTAGAGGTTTTACTTGCTTTAAAAAACCTCCCACACCTCCCCCTGAACCTGAAACATAAAATGAATGC
AATTGTTGTTGTTAACTTGTTTATTGCAGCTTATAATGGTTACAAATAAAGCAATAGCATCACAAATTTC
ACAAATAAAGCATTTTTTTCACTGCATTCTAGTTGTGGTTTGTCCAAACTCATCAATGTATCTTATCATG
TCTGGATCTGATCACTGCTTGAGCCTAGGAGATCCGAACCAGATAAGTGAAATCTAGTTCCAAACTATTT
TGTCATTTTTAATTTTCGTATTAGCTTACGACGCTACACCCAGTTCCCATCTATTTTGTCACTCTTCCCT
AAATAATCCTTAAAAACTCCATTTCCACCCCTCCCAGTTCCCAACTATTTTGTCCGCCCACAGCGGGGCA
TTTTTCTTCCTGTTATGTTTTTAATCAAACATCCTGCCAACTCCATGTGACAAACCGTCATCTTCGGCTA
CTTTTTCTCTGTCACAGAATGAAAATTTTTCTGTCATCTCTTCGTTATTAATGTTTGTAATTGACTGAAT
ATCAACGCTTATTTGCAGCCTGAATGGCGAATGGG
[124 nt withheld, positions 4796-4919]
C
[91 nt withheld, positions 4921-5011]
A
[49 nt withheld, positions 5013-5061]
CCTTTGACGTTGGAGTCCACGTTCTT
[37 nt withheld, positions 5088-5124]
ACCCTATCTCGGTCTATTCTTTTGATTTATAAGGGATTTTGCCGATTTCGGCCTATTGGTTAAAAAATGA
GCTGATTTAACAAAAATTTAACGCGAATTTTAACAAAATATTAACGCTTACAATTTAGGTGGCACTTTTC
GGGGAAATGTGCGCGGAACCCCTATTTGTTTATTTTTCTAAATACATTCAAATATGTATCCGCTCATGAG
ACAATAACCCTGATAAATGCTTCAATAATATTGAAAAAGGAAGAGTATGAGTATTCAACATTTCCGTGTC
GCCCTTATTCCCTTTTTTGCGGCATTTTGCCTTCCTGTTTTTGCTCACCCAGAAACGCTGGTGAAAGTAA
AAGATGCTGAAGATCAGTTGGGTGCACGAGTGGGTTACATCGAACTGGATCTCAACAGCGGTAAGATCCT
TGAGAGTTTTCGCCCCGAAGAACGTTTTCCAATGATGAGCACTTTTAAAGTTCTGCTATGTGGCGCGGTA
TTATCCCGTATTGACGCCGGGCAAGAGCAACTCGGTCGCCGCATACACTATTCTCAGAATGACTTGGTTG
AGTACTCACCAGTCACAGAAAAGCATCTTACGGATGGCATGACAGTAAGAGAATTATGCAGTGCTGCCAT
AACCATGAGTGATAACACTGCGGCCAACTTACTTCTGACAACGATCGGAGGACCGAAGGAGCTAACCGCT
TTTTTGCACAACATGGGGGATCATGTAACTCGCCTTGATCGTTGGGAACCGGAGCTGAATGAAGCCATAC
CAAACGACGAGCGTGACACCACGATGCCTGTAGCAATGGCAACAACGTTGCGCAAACTATTAACTGGCGA
ACTACTTACTCTAGCTTCCCGGCAACAATTAATAGACTGGATGGAGGCGGATAAAGTTGCAGGACCACTT
CTGCGCTCGGCCCTTCCGGCTGGCTGGTTTATTGCTGATAAATCTGGAGCCGGTGAGCGTGGGTCTCGCG
GTATCATTGCAGCACTGGGGCCAGATGGTAAGCCCTCCCGTATCGTAGTTATCTACACGACGGGGAGTCA
GGCAACTATGGATGAACGAAATAGACAGATCGCTGAGATAGGTGCCTCACTGATTAAGCATTGGTAACTG
TCAGACCAAGTTTACTCATATATACTTTAGATTGATTTAAAACTTCATTTTTAATTTAAAAGGATCTAGG
TGAAGATCCTTTTTGATAATCTCATGACCAAAATCCCTTAACGTGAGTTTTCGTTCCACTGAGCGTCAGA
CCCCGTAGAAAAGATCAAAGGATCTTC
